>Addgene plasmid #173922 | pCMV-Spike-VLP | addgene full sequence | sequence record 358853 | Addgene NGS Result
TCGCGCGTTTCGGTGATGACGGTGAAAACCTCTGACACATGCAGCTCCCGGAGACGGTCACAGCTTGTCT
GTAAGCGGATGCCGGGAGCAGACAAGCCCGTCAGGGCGCGTCAGCGGGTGTTGGCGGGTGTCGGGGCTGG
CTTAACTATGCGGCATCAGAGCAGATTGTACTGAGAGTGCACCATATGCGGTGTGAAATACCGCACAGAT
GCGTAAGGAGAAAATACCGCATCAGGCGCCATTCGCCATTCAGGCTGCGCAACTGTTGGGAAGGGCGATC
GGTGCGGGCCTCTTCGCTATTACGCCAGCTGGCGAAAGGGGGATGTGCTGCAAGGCGATTAAGTTGGGTA
ACGCCAGGGTTTTCCCAGTCACGACGTTGTAAAACGACGGCCAGAGAATTCGATATCATCTTGGACCATT
AGCTCCACAGGTATCTTCTTCCCTCTAGTGGTCATAACAGCAGCTTCAGCTACCTCTCGGTACCAGCGTT
ACATAACTTACGGTAAATGGCCCGCCTGGCTGACCGCCCAACGACCCCCGCCCATTGACGTCAATAATGA
CGTATGTTCCCATAGTAACGCCAATAGGGACTTTCCATTGACGTCAATGGGTGGAGTATTTACGGTAAAC
TGCCCACTTGGCAGTACATCAAGTGTATCATATGCCAAGTACGCCCCCTATTGACGTCAATGACGGTAAA
TGGCCCGCCTGGCATTATGCCCAGTACATGACCTTATGGGACTTTCCTACTTGGCAGTACATCTACGTAT
TAGTCATCGCTATTACCATGGTGATGCGGTTTTGGCAGTACATCAATGGGCGTGGATAGCGGTTTGACTC
ACGGGGATTTCCAAGTCTCCACCCCATTGACGTCAATGGGAGTTTGTTTTGGCACCAAAATCAACGGGAC
TTTCCAAAATGTCGTAACAACTCCGCCCCATTGACGCAAATGGGCGGTAGGCGTGTACGGTGGGAGGTCT
ATATAAGCAGAGCTGGTTTAGTGAACCGTCAGATCCGCTAGCGCTACCGGTCGCCACCATGTTTGTTTTT
CTTGTTTTATTGCCACTAGTCTCTAGTCAGTGTGTTAATCTTACAACCAGAACTCAATTACCTCCTGCAT
ACACTAATTCTTTCACACGTGGTGTTTATTACCCTGACAAAGTTTTCAGATCCTCAGTTTTACATTCAAC
TCAGGACTTGTTCTTACCTTTCTTTTCCAATGTTACTTGGTTCCATGCTATACATGTCTCTGGGACCAAT
GGTACTAAGAGGTTTGATAACCCTGTCCTACCATTTAATGATGGTGTTTATTTTGCTTCCACTGAGAAGT
CTAACATAATAAGAGGCTGGATTTTTGGTACTACTTTAGATTCGAAGACCCAGTCCCTACTTATTGTTAA
TAACGCTACTAATGTTGTTATTAAAGTCTGTGAATTTCAATTTTGTAATGATCCATTTTTGGGTGTTTAT
TACCACAAAAACAACAAAAGTTGGATGGAAAGTGAGTTCAGAGTTTATTCTAGTGCGAATAATTGCACTT
TTGAATATGTCTCTCAGCCTTTTCTTATGGACCTTGAAGGAAAACAGGGTAATTTCAAAAATCTTAGGGA
ATTTGTGTTTAAGAATATTGATGGTTATTTTAAAATATATTCTAAGCACACGCCTATTAATTTAGTGCGT
GATCTCCCTCAGGGTTTTTCGGCTTTAGAACCATTGGTAGATTTGCCAATAGGTATTAACATCACTAGGT
TTCAAACTTTACTTGCTTTACATAGAAGTTATTTGACTCCTGGTGATTCTTCTTCAGGTTGGACAGCTGG
TGCTGCAGCTTATTATGTGGGTTATCTTCAACCTAGGACTTTTCTATTAAAATATAATGAAAATGGAACC
ATTACAGATGCTGTAGACTGTGCACTTGACCCTCTCTCAGAAACAAAGTGTACGTTGAAATCCTTCACTG
TAGAAAAAGGAATCTATCAAACTTCTAACTTTAGAGTCCAACCAACAGAATCTATTGTTAGATTTCCTAA
TATTACAAACTTGTGCCCTTTTGGTGAAGTTTTTAACGCCACCAGATTTGCATCTGTTTATGCTTGGAAC
AGGAAGAGAATCAGCAACTGTGTTGCTGATTATTCTGTCCTATATAATTCCGCATCATTTTCCACTTTTA
AGTGTTATGGAGTGTCTCCTACTAAATTAAATGATCTCTGCTTTACTAATGTCTATGCAGATTCATTTGT
AATTAGAGGTGATGAAGTCAGACAAATCGCTCCAGGGCAAACTGGAAAGATTGCTGATTATAATTATAAA
TTACCAGATGATTTTACAGGCTGCGTTATAGCTTGGAACTCTAACAATCTTGATTCTAAGGTTGGTGGTA
ATTATAATTACCTGTATAGATTGTTTAGGAAGTCTAATCTCAAACCTTTTGAGAGAGATATTTCAACTGA
AATCTATCAGGCCGGTAGCACACCTTGTAATGGTGTTGAAGGTTTTAATTGTTACTTTCCTTTACAATCA
TATGGTTTCCAACCCACTAATGGTGTTGGTTACCAACCATACAGAGTAGTAGTACTTTCTTTTGAACTTC
TACATGCACCAGCAACTGTTTGTGGACCTAAAAAGTCTACTAATTTGGTTAAAAACAAATGTGTCAATTT
CAACTTCAATGGTTTAACAGGCACAGGTGTTCTTACTGAGTCTAACAAAAAGTTTCTGCCTTTCCAACAA
TTTGGCAGAGACATTGCTGACACTACTGATGCTGTCCGTGATCCACAGACACTTGAGATTCTTGACATTA
CACCATGTTCTTTTGGTGGTGTCAGTGTTATAACACCAGGAACAAATACTTCTAACCAGGTTGCTGTTCT
TTATCAGGATGTTAACTGCACAGAAGTCCCTGTTGCTATTCATGCAGATCAACTTACTCCTACTTGGCGT
GTTTATTCTACAGGTTCTAATGTTTTTCAAACACGTGCAGGCTGTTTAATAGGGGCTGAACATGTCAACA
ACTCATATGAGTGTGACATACCCATTGGTGCAGGTATATGCGCTAGTTATCAGACTCAGACTAATTCTCC
TCGGCGGGCACGTAGTGTAGCTAGTCAATCCATCATTGCCTACACTATGTCACTTGGTGCAGAAAATTCA
GTTGCTTACTCTAATAACTCTATTGCCATACCCACAAATTTTACTATTAGTGTTACCACAGAAATTCTAC
CAGTGTCTATGACCAAGACATCAGTAGATTGTACAATGTACATTTGTGGTGATTCAACTGAATGCAGCAA
TCTTTTGTTGCAATATGGCAGTTTTTGTACACAATTAAACCGTGCTTTAACTGGAATAGCTGTTGAACAA
GACAAAAACACCCAAGAAGTTTTTGCACAAGTCAAACAAATTTACAAAACACCACCAATTAAAGATTTTG
GTGGTTTTAATTTTTCACAAATATTACCAGATCCATCAAAACCAAGCAAGAGGTCATTTATTGAAGATCT
ACTTTTCAACAAAGTGACACTTGCAGATGCTGGCTTCATCAAACAATATGGTGATTGCCTTGGTGATATT
GCTGCTAGAGATCTCATTTGTGCACAAAAGTTTAACGGCCTTACTGTTTTGCCACCTTTGCTCACAGATG
AAATGATTGCTCAATACACTTCTGCACTGTTAGCGGGTACAATCACTTCTGGTTGGACCTTTGGTGCAGG
AGCTGCATTACAAATACCATTTGCTATGCAAATGGCTTATAGGTTTAATGGTATTGGAGTTACACAGAAT
GTTCTCTATGAGAACCAAAAATTGATTGCCAACCAATTTAATAGTGCTATTGGCAAAATTCAAGACTCAC
TTTCTTCCACAGCAAGTGCACTTGGAAAACTTCAAGATGTGGTCAACCAAAATGCACAGGCTTTAAACAC
GCTTGTTAAACAACTTAGCTCCAATTTTGGTGCAATTTCAAGTGTTTTAAATGACATCCTTTCACGTCTT
GACAAAGTTGAGGCTGAAGTGCAAATTGATAGGTTGATCACAGGCAGACTTCAAAGTTTGCAGACATATG
TGACTCAACAATTAATTAGAGCTGCAGAAATCAGAGCTTCTGCTAATCTTGCTGCTACTAAAATGTCAGA
GTGTGTACTTGGACAATCAAAAAGAGTTGATTTTTGTGGAAAGGGCTATCATCTTATGTCCTTCCCTCAG
TCAGCACCTCATGGTGTAGTCTTCTTGCATGTGACTTATGTCCCTGCACAAGAAAAGAACTTCACAACTG
CTCCTGCCATTTGTCATGATGGAAAAGCACACTTTCCTCGTGAAGGTGTCTTTGTTTCAAATGGCACACA
CTGGTTTGTAACACAAAGGAATTTTTATGAACCACAAATCATTACTACAGACAACACATTTGTGTCTGGT
AACTGTGATGTTGTAATAGGAATTGTCAACAACACAGTTTATGATCCTTTGCAACCTGAATTAGACTCAT
TCAAGGAGGAGTTAGATAAATATTTTAAGAATCATACATCACCAGATGTTGATTTAGGTGACATCTCTGG
CATTAATGCTTCAGTTGTAAACATTCAAAAAGAAATTGACCGCCTCAATGAGGTTGCCAAGAATTTAAAT
GAATCTCTCATCGATCTCCAAGAACTTGGAAAGTATGAGCAGTATATAAAATGGCCATGGTACATTTGGC
TAGGTTTTATAGCTGGCTTGATTGCCATAGTAATGGTGACAATTATGCTTTGCTGTATGACCAGTTGCTG
TAGTTGTCTCAAGGGCTGTTGTTCTTGTGGTTCCTGCTGCAAATTTGATGAAGACGACTCTGAGCCAGTG
CTCAAAGGAGTCAAATTACATTACACATAAATCTAGAAAACAAGCTAGCTGTGCCTTCTAGTTGCCAGCC
ATCTGTTGTTTGCCCCTCCCCCGTGCCTTCCTTGACCCTGGAAGGTGCCACTCCCACTGTCCTTTCCTAA
TAAAATGAGGAAATTGCATCGCATTGTCTGAGTAGGTGTCATTCTATTCTGGGGGGTGGGGTGGGGCAGG
ACAGCAAGGGGGAGGATTGGGAAGACAATAGCAGGCATGCTGGGGATGCGGTGGGCTCTATGGAATTCCA
TTGACCCAATGTACTTGGGCAAAACCCAGTGGAAAGTCCCATTTGACTCAGTGTGCTTGCCAGTAATGGG
AAAAACCCATTGGCTTACCTCCCATTGACCCAATGTACTTGGGTAAAGGCCATTGAGTCACCACCCCTAT
GCTGGGAAATGGTGAACGCCCCCTATGTGGAAAGTCCCTATGGGCCGCCATTAGAGTGCATGACCGTGCT
GATTCATATGCCATATGAGTGTATTAGGGGGCTTTCCGCTTGGGAAATTGGGTAAAAAGTCCCCGTATTA
CTCACATAGGGGGCGTTTGGCTTTGCAAATTAGGGGATTTTAGTGCATTTGGCATTAAAAACTATTGGTT
CTAGTCATAAAACGGGCGGAGTTAACCATATAAAAGCTGTCCCCCATGCCATTCGAGCCCAGAGCAGGAC
GGACCTAAGCTCGATACGACCCTATCAGCCACCATGGCAGATTCCAACGGTACTATTACCGTTGAAGAGC
TTAAGAAGCTCCTTGAACAATGGAACCTAGTAATAGGTTTCCTATTCCTTACATGGATTTGTCTTCTACA
ATTTGCCTATGCCAACAGGAATAGGTTCTTGTATATAATTAAGTTAATTTTCCTCTGGCTGTTATGGCCA
GTAACTTTAGCTTGTTTTGTGCTTGCTGCTGTTTACAGAATAAATTGGATCACTGGTGGAATTGCTATCG
CAATGGCTTGTCTTGTAGGCTTGATGTGGCTCAGCTACTTCATTGCTTCTTTCAGACTGTTTGCGCGTAC
GCGTTCCATGTGGTCATTCAATCCAGAAACTAACATTCTTCTCAACGTGCCACTGCATGGCACTATTCTG
ACCAGACCGCTGCTAGAAAGTGAACTCGTAATCGGAGCTGTGATCCTTCGTGGACATCTTCGTATTGCTG
GACACCATCTAGGACGCTGTGACATCAAGGACCTGCCTAAAGAAATCACTGTTGCTACATCACGAACGCT
TTCTTATTACAAATTGGGAGCTTCGCAGCGTGTAGCAGGTGACTCAGGTTTTGCTGCATACAGTCGCTAC
AGGATTGGCAACTATAAATTAAACACAGACCATTCCAGTAGCAGTGACAATATTGCTTTGCTTGTACAGT
AAGGTACCTCAATTAAACATATTTATAATTTCTTCTTCCAGAACACCTCTGAAAGCTTGGAACAAACTAA
GCCACCATGTACTCATTCGTTTCGGAAGAGACAGGTACGTTAATAGTTAATAGCGTACTTCTTTTTCTTG
CTTTCGTGGTATTCTTGCTAGTTACACTAGCCATCCTTACTGCGCTTCGATTGTGTGCGTACTGCTGCAA
TATTGTTAACGTGAGTCTTGTAAAACCTTCTTTTTACGTTTACTCTCGTGTTAAGAATCTCAATTCTTCC
AGAGTTCCTGATCTTCTGGTCTAAATCTAACTAATAAAGGAAATTTATTTTCATTGCAATAGTGTGTTGG
AATTTTTTGTGTCTCTCACAATTGAAGAGCTCCTGAACTTGTTTATTGCAGCTTATAATGGTTACAAATA
AAGCAATAGCATCACAAATTTCACAAATAAAGCATTTTTTTCACTGCATTCTAGTTGTGGTTTGTCCAAA
CTCATCAATGTATCTTATAGTAGAGCTGGTACCATTCCTTTAATGGTCTTTTCTGGACACCACTAGGGGT
CAGAAGTAGTTCATCAAACTTTCTTCCCTCCCTAATAACTTCGTATAGCATACATTATACGAAGTTATGA
TATCGTCGACTGCAGAGGCCTGCATGCAAGCTTGGTGTAATCATGGTCATAGCTGTTTCCTGTGTGAAAT
TGTTATCCGCTCACAATTCCACACAACATACGAGCCGGAAGCATAAAGTGTAAAGCCTGGGGTGCCTAAT
GAGTGAGCTAACTCACATTAATTGCGTTGCGCTCACTGCCCGCTTTCCAGTCGGGAAACCTGTCGTGCCA
GCTGCATTAATGAATCGGCCAACGCGCGGGGAGAGGCGGTTTGCGTATTGGGCGCTCTTCCGCTTCCTCG
CTCACTGACTCGCTGCGCTCGGTCGTTCGGCTGCGGCGAGCGGTATCAGCTCACTCAAAGGCGGTAATAC
GGTTATCCACAGAATCAGGGGATAACGCAGGAAAGAACATGTGAGCAAAAGGCCAGCAAAAGGCCAGGAA
CCGTAAAAAGGCCGCGTTGCTGGCGTTTTTCCATAGGCTCCGCCCCCCTGACGAGCATCACAAAAATCGA
CGCTCAAGTCAGAGGTGGCGAAACCCGACAGGACTATAAAGATACCAGGCGTTTCCCCCTGGAAGCTCCC
TCGTGCGCTCTCCTGTTCCGACCCTGCCGCTTACCGGATACCTGTCCGCCTTTCTCCCTTCGGGAAGCGT
GGCGCTTTCTCATAGCTCACGCTGTAGGTATCTCAGTTCGGTGTAGGTCGTTCGCTCCAAGCTGGGCTGT
GTGCACGAACCCCCCGTTCAGCCCGACCGCTGCGCCTTATCCGGTAACTATCGTCTTGAGTCCAACCCGG
TAAGACACGACTTATCGCCACTGGCAGCAGCCACTGGTAACAGGATTAGCAGAGCGAGGTATGTAGGCGG
TGCTACAGAGTTCTTGAAGTGGTGGCCTAACTACGGCTACACTAGAAGAACAGTATTTGGTATCTGCGCT
CTGCTGAAGCCAGTTACCTTCGGAAAAAGAGTTGGTAGCTCTTGATCCGGCAAACAAACCACCGCTGGTA
GCGGTGGTTTTTTTGTTTGCAAGCAGCAGATTACGCGCAGAAAAAAAGGATCTCAAGAAGATCCTTTGAT
CTTTTCTACGGGGTCTGACGCTCAGTGGAACGAAAACTCACGTTAAGGGATTTTGGTCATGAGATTATCA
AAAAGGATCTTCACCTAGATCCTTTTAAATTAAAAATGAAGTTTTAAATCAAGCCCAATCTGAATAATGT
TACAACCAATTAACCAATTCTGATTAGAAAAACTCATCGAGCATCAAATGAAACTGCAATTTATTCATAT
CAGGATTATCAATACCATATTTTTGAAAAAGCCGTTTCTGTAATGAAGGAGAAAACTCACCGAGGCAGTT
CCATAGGATGGCAAGATCCTGGTATCGGTCTGCGATTCCGACTCGTCCAACATCAATACAACCTATTAAT
TTCCCCTCGTCAAAAATAAGGTTATCAAGTGAGAAATCACCATGAGTGACGACTGAATCCGGTGAGAATG
GCAAAAGTTTATGCATTTCTTTCCAGACTTGTTCAACAGGCCAGCCATTACGCTCGTCATCAAAATCACT
CGCATCAACCAAACCGTTATTCATTCGTGATTGCGCCTGAGCGAGACGAAATACGCGATCGCTGTTAAAA
GGACAATTACAAACAGGAATCGAATGCAACCGGCGCAGGAACACTGCCAGCGCATCAACAATATTTTCAC
CTGAATCAGGATATTCTTCTAATACCTGGAATGCTGTTTTTCCGGGGATCGCAGTGGTGAGTAACCATGC
ATCATCAGGAGTACGGATAAAATGCTTGATGGTCGGAAGAGGCATAAATTCCGTCAGCCAGTTTAGTCTG
ACCATCTCATCTGTAACATCATTGGCAACGCTACCTTTGCCATGTTTCAGAAACAACTCTGGCGCATCGG
GCTTCCCATACAAGCGATAGATTGTCGCACCTGATTGCCCGACATTATCGCGAGCCCATTTATACCCATA
TAAATCAGCATCCATGTTGGAATTTAATCGCGGCCTCGACGTTTCCCGTTGAATATGGCTCATAACACCC
CTTGTATTACTGTTTATGTAAGCAGACAGTTTTATTGTTCATGATGATATATTTTTATCTTGTGCAATGT
AACATCAGAGATTTTGAGACACGGGCCAGAGCTGCA
Features (pLannotate 1.2.2; 21 found; start..end, strand, type, name):
    137..236     +  misc_feature   bom (fragment): basis of mobility region from pBR322
    242..399     -  CDS            lacZα (fragment): LacZα fragment of β-galactosidase; lacZ fragment
    407..478     +  misc_feature   5' β-globin insulator: insulator upstream of the human β-globin locus (Farrell et al., 2002)
    487..790     +  enhancer       CMV enhancer: human cytomegalovirus immediate early enhancer
    791..994     +  promoter       CMV promoter: human cytomegalovirus (CMV) immediate early promoter
   1039..4857    +  CDS            S: SPIKE_SARS2 - Experimental evidence at protein level: Swiss-Prot protein existence level 1. [Spike glycoprotein]: May down-regulate host tetherin (BST2) by lysosomal degradation, thereby counteracting its antiviral activity. From Severe acute respiratory syndrome coronavirus 2 (2019-nCoV) (SARS-CoV-2).
   4879..5103    +  polyA_signal   bGH poly(A) signal: bovine growth hormone polyadenylation signal
   5126..5150    -  promoter       mCMV promoter (fragment): mouse cytomegalovirus (CMV) immediate early promoter
   5564..6229    +  CDS            VME1_SARS2: Experimental evidence at protein level: Swiss-Prot protein existence level 1. Component of the viral envelope that plays a central role in virus morphogenesis and assembly via its interactions with other viral proteins (By similarity). Regulates the localization of S protein at cis-Golgi, the place of virus budding (PubMed:33229438). May act by binding cytoplasmic c-terminus of S (PubMed:33229438). From Severe acute respiratory syndrome coronavirus 2 (2019-nCoV) (SARS-CoV-2).
   6307..6531    +  CDS            E: VEMP_SARS2 - Experimental evidence at protein level: Swiss-Prot protein existence level 1. Plays a central role in virus morphogenesis and assembly. Acts as a viroporin and self-assembles in host membranes forming pentameric protein-lipid pores that allow ion transport. Also plays a role in the induction of apoptosis (By similarity). Regulates the localization of S protein at cis-Golgi, the place of virus budding (PubMed:33229438). May act by slowing down the cell secretory pathway (PubMed:33229438). May interfere with tight-junction stability by interacting with host MPP5. This would result i
   6543..6598    +  polyA_signal   β-globin poly(A) signal: rabbit β-globin polyadenylation signal (Gil and Proudfoot, 1987)
   6616..6737    +  polyA_signal   SV40 poly(A) signal: SV40 polyadenylation signal
   6753..6824    +  misc_feature   3' β-globin insulator: insulator downstream of the human β-globin locus (Farrell et al., 2002)
   6825..6858    +  protein_bind   loxP: Cre-mediated recombination occurs in the 8-bp core sequence (GCATACAT). Cre recombinase
   6930..6946    -  protein_bind   lac operator: The lac repressor binds to the lac operator to inhibit transcription in E. coli. This inhibition can be relieved by adding lactose or isopropyl-β-D-thiogalactopyranoside (IPTG). lac repressor encoded by lacI
   6954..6984    -  promoter       lac promoter: promoter for the E. coli lac operon
   6999..7020    -  protein_bind   CAP binding site: CAP binding activates transcription in the presence of cAMP. E. coli catabolite activator protein
   7033..7125    -  CDS            lacI (fragment): lac repressor; lacI; The lac repressor binds to the lac operator to inhibit transcription in E. coli. This inhibition can be relieved by adding lactose or isopropyl-β-D-thiogalactopyranoside (IPTG).
   7308..7896    -  rep_origin     ori: high-copy-number ColE1/pMB1/pBR322/pUC origin of replication
   8074..8883    -  CDS            KanR: aminoglycoside phosphotransferase; aph(3')-Ia; confers resistance to kanamycin in bacteria or G418 (Geneticin®) in eukaryotes
   8990..35      +  CDS            rop (fragment) (across the origin): Rop protein, which maintains plasmids at low copy number; rop
