[The description below was written by a language model from this plasmid's Addgene catalogue record and pLannotate feature annotations shown in this document.]
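Description:
pCMV-Spike-VLP is a roughly 9 kb mammalian expression plasmid built from synthetic DNA in a pUC57-Kan backbone. It is designed to produce SARS-CoV-2 virus-like particles from the structural proteins of the original viral strain. In E. coli it is maintained at high copy through the ColE1/pUC-type origin and selected with kanamycin via an aph(3')-Ia gene. Remnants of the lacZα/lac promoter region and small bom, rop and lacI fragments are backbone carry-over with no role in the payload.

The payload consists of two transcription units arranged in tandem and flanked by short 5' and 3' β-globin insulator elements. In the first unit, the human CMV immediate-early enhancer and promoter drive the full-length, untagged spike (S) glycoprotein, and the transcript is terminated by the bGH polyadenylation signal. The second unit is recorded as using the IE2 promoter/enhancer from mouse cytomegalovirus, although the automated annotation detects only a small mCMV promoter fragment in this region. It encodes the membrane (M) protein followed by the envelope (E) protein. E is translated from the same transcript through what the record describes as a 22 bp IRES, and rabbit β-globin and SV40 polyadenylation signals follow it. M and E drive coronavirus envelope assembly and budding and help localise S to the budding site, so co-expressing all three from one plasmid should yield spike-bearing particles that lack a viral genome.

A single loxP site lies just downstream of the 3' insulator. According to the depositor, EcoRV sites at both ends allow the cassette to be excised as a linear fragment. After re-circularisation, the loxP site permits Cre-mediated knock-in, for example to generate stable VLP-producing cells.
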