Addgene plasmid #173922: pCMV-Spike-VLP
Purpose: Expresses virus-like particles based upon the original SARS-Cov-2
Depositing lab: Andreas Stuermer. Depositing organization: T-Technologies Grundlagenforschung e.U.
Backbone
  Vector backbone: pUC57-Kan
  Backbone size w/o insert (bp): 2539
  Total vector size (bp): 8996
  Modifications to backbone: EcoRV on both ends allows linearization. LoxP allows rapid knock-in after re-circularization.
  Vector type: Mammalian Expression, Bacterial Expression
Growth in bacteria
  Bacterial resistance: Kanamycin, 50 μg/mL
  Growth temperature: 37°C
  Growth strain: DH5alpha
  Copy number: High Copy
Gene/Insert 1
  Gene/Insert name: SARS-2 Spike Protein
  Species: H. sapiens (human), Synthetic; SARS-COV-2
  Insert size (bp): 3819
  Entrez Gene: S (a.k.a. GU280_gp02, spike glycoprotein)
  Promoter: CMV
  Tag / fusion protein: no tags, native protein
  Cloning method: Unknown
  Sequencing primers: 5′ CMV-f CGCAAATGGGCGGTAGGCGTG
Gene/Insert 2
  Gene/Insert name: SARS-Cov-2 E protein
  Species: H. sapiens (human), Synthetic; SARS-COV-2
  Insert size (bp): 228
  Entrez Gene: E (a.k.a. GU280_gp04)
  Promoter: 22bp IRES
  Cloning method: Unknown
  Sequencing primers: 5′ tgctttgcttgtacagtaagg
Gene/Insert 3
  Gene/Insert name: SARS-Cov-2 M Protein
  Species: H. sapiens (human), Synthetic; SARS-COV-2
  Insert size (bp): 669
  Entrez Gene: M (a.k.a. GU280_gp05)
  Promoter: IE2 Promoter/Enhancer from Mouse MCMV
  Cloning method: Unknown
  Sequencing primers: 5′ gattccaacggtactattacc
Resource information
  A portion of this plasmid was derived from a plasmid made by: Synthetic DNA
Terms and licenses: Academic/Nonprofit Terms; Industry Terms
How to cite: pCMV-Spike-VLP was a gift from Andreas Stuermer (Addgene plasmid # 173922 ; http://n2t.net/addgene:173922 ; RRID:Addgene_173922)
